Addgene plasmid #57929: mKOet-LC-Myosin-N-7
Purpose: Localization: Light Chain Myosin, Excitation: 548, Emission: 561
Depositing lab: Michael Davidson. Depositing organization: Florida State University, Tallahassee.
Backbone
  Vector backbone: mKOet-N1
  Backbone size w/o insert (bp): 4750
  Vector type: Mammalian Expression
  Selectable markers: Neomycin (select with G418)
Growth in bacteria
  Bacterial resistance: Kanamycin, 50 μg/mL
  Growth temperature: 37°C
  Growth strain: DH5alpha
  Copy number: High Copy
Gene/Insert
  Gene/Insert name: LC-Myosin (alt name: NM_172118.1)
  Species: M. musculus (mouse)
  Promoter: CMV
  Tag / fusion protein: mKOet (C terminal on backbone)
  Cloning method: Unknown
  Sequencing primers: 5′ CMV-F; 3′ SV40pA-R
Terms and licenses: Academic/Nonprofit Terms; Industry Terms: Not Available to Industry
Depositor comments: . Excitation = 548; Emission = 561
How to cite: mKOet-LC-Myosin-N-7 was a gift from Michael Davidson (Addgene plasmid # 57929 ; http://n2t.net/addgene:57929 ; RRID:Addgene_57929)
