[The description below was written by a language model from this plasmid's Addgene catalogue record.]
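Description:
mKOet-LC-Myosin-N-7 is a mammalian expression plasmid built on the mKOet-N1 backbone (about 4.75 kb without the insert), an N1-style fluorescent protein fusion vector. It is maintained in E. coli as a high-copy plasmid under kanamycin selection. It also carries a neomycin resistance marker, so transfected mammalian cells can be selected with G418 to obtain stable lines. The record gives no feature table, so the origin of replication and the regulatory elements driving the resistance marker are not explicitly documented. A listed sequencing primer that anneals in an SV40 polyadenylation region implies that such a signal lies downstream of the fusion cassette.

The payload is a mouse (M. musculus) myosin light chain coding sequence, referenced to a RefSeq transcript. It is expressed from the CMV promoter, a strong constitutive promoter in most mammalian cell types. The insert sits upstream of the fluorescent protein, so mKOet is fused to the C terminus of the light chain. The "N-7" in the name probably denotes this orientation and a seven-residue linker between the two parts, but the record does not say so. mKOet is an orange fluorescent protein with a recorded excitation maximum of 548 nm and emission maximum of 561 nm. The cloning method is listed as unknown.

The stated purpose is subcellular localization. Expressing the fusion labels myosin light chain, and therefore myosin-containing structures, for fluorescence microscopy in the orange channel. This makes it useful as a localization marker in live or fixed mammalian cells, including alongside spectrally distinct fluorescent fusions.
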