>Addgene plasmid #57929 | mKOet-LC-Myosin-N-7 | depositor partial sequence | sequence record 89077 | insert sequence
CAGATCCGCTAGCGCTACCGGACTCAGATCTCGAGCTCAAGCTTATGTCGAGCAAGAGAGCCAAGGCCAA
GACCACCAAGAAGAGGCCCCAGAGGGCTACGTCCAATGTCTTCGCCATGTTTGACCAGTCCCAGATCCAG
GAGTTTAAGGAGGCCTTCAACATGATTGATCAGAACCGCGATGGCTTCATTGATAAGGAGGACCTGCACG
ACATGTTGGCCTCTCTGGGGAAGAACCCCACAGACGAGTACCTGGAGGGCATGATGAACGAGGCGCCAGG
GCCCATCAACTTCACCATGTTCCTCACAATGTTTGGGGAGAAGCTGAACGGCACAGACCCCGAGGATGTG
ATCCGCAATGCCTTTGCCTGCTTTGATGAGGAGGCCTCAGGCTTCATCCACGAGGACCACCTGAGGGAGC
TGCTCACCACCATGGGCGACCGATTCACGGATGAGGAGGTGGACGAGATGTACCGCGAGGCACCCATTGA
TAAGAAGGGCAACTTCAACTACGTGGAGTTCACTCGCATCCTCAAACACGGCGCCAAGGACAAGGACGAC
CTGGATCCACCGGTCGCCACCATGGTGAGCAAGGGCGAGGAGAATAACATGGCCGTGATTAAACCAGAGA
TGAAGATGAGGTACTACATGGACGGCTCCGTCAATGGGCATGAGTTCACAATTGAAGGTGAAGGCACAGG
CAGACCTTACGAGGGACATCAAGAGATGACACTACGCGTCACAATGGCCAAGGGCGGGCCAATGCCTTTC
GCGTTTGACTTAGTGTCACACGTGTTCTGTTACGGCCACAGACCTTTTACTAAATATCCAGAAGAGATAC
CAGACTATTTCAAACAAGCATTTCCTGAAGGCCTGTCATGGGAAAGGTCGTTGGAGTTCGAAGATGGTGG
GTCCGCTTCAGTCAGTGCGCATATAAGCCTTAGAGGAAACACCTTCTACCACAAATCCAAATTTACTGGG
GTTAACTTTCCTGCCGATGGTCCTATCATGCAAAACCAAAGTGTTGATTGGGAGCCATCAACCGAGAAAA
TTACTGCCAGCGACGGAGTTCTGAAGGGTGATGTTACGATGTACCTAAAACTTGAAGGAGGCGGCAATCA
CAAATGCCAATTCAAGACTACTTACAAGGCGGCAAAAAAGATTCTTAAAATGCCAGGAAGCCATTACATC
AGCCATCGCCTCGTCAGGAAAACCGAAGGCAACATTACTGAGCTGGTAGAAGATGCAGTAGCTCATTCCG
GCGGCATGGACGAGCTGTACAAGTAAGCGGCCGCGACTCTAGATCATAATCAGCCATACCACATTT
